Addgene plasmid #36919: GST-beta-arrestin2
Depositing lab: Robert Lefkowitz. Depositing organization: Duke University. Publication: Activation-dependent conformational changes in {beta}-arrestin 2. Xiao K, Shenoy SK, Nobles K, Lefkowitz RJ. J Biol Chem. 2004 Dec 31;279(53):55744-53. Epub 2004 Oct 22. 10.1074/jbc.M409785200 PubMed 15501822.
Backbone
  Vector backbone: pGEX-4T1
  Backbone size w/o insert (bp): 4969
  Vector type: Bacterial Expression
Growth in bacteria
  Bacterial resistance: Ampicillin, 100 μg/mL
  Growth temperature: 37°C
  Growth strain: DH5alpha
  Copy number: High Copy
Gene/Insert
  Gene/Insert name: beta-arrestin2
  Species: R. norvegicus (rat)
  Entrez Gene: Arrb2 (a.k.a. BARRES)
  Tag / fusion protein: GST (N terminal on insert)
  Cloning method: Restriction Enzyme; 5′ cloning site unknown (unknown if destroyed); 3′ cloning site unknown (unknown if destroyed)
  Sequencing primers: 5′ pGEX5'
Terms and licenses: Academic/Nonprofit Terms; Industry Terms: Not Available to Industry
How to cite: GST-beta-arrestin2 was a gift from Robert Lefkowitz (Addgene plasmid # 36919 ; http://n2t.net/addgene:36919 ; RRID:Addgene_36919)
