[The description below was written by a language model from this plasmid's Addgene catalogue record.]
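Description:
GST-beta-arrestin2 is a bacterial expression plasmid built on the pGEX-4T1 backbone (about 5 kb without the insert) that carries the rat (Rattus norvegicus) beta-arrestin 2 coding sequence, Arrb2, fused at its N terminus to glutathione S-transferase. It is maintained in E. coli as a high-copy plasmid under ampicillin selection. The insert was introduced by restriction cloning, but the record does not identify the 5′ or 3′ cloning sites, and no feature table or insert size is given, so the exact junctions and any linker residues cannot be stated.

The record does not list the regulatory elements. pGEX-4T vectors generally drive the GST fusion from an IPTG-inducible tac promoter, with a plasmid-borne lacI repressor gene to keep expression off until induction. They also encode a thrombin cleavage site between GST and the cloned protein, which allows the tag to be removed after purification. The GST moiety lets the fusion protein be captured on glutathione affinity resin, either to purify recombinant beta-arrestin 2 or to use the immobilised fusion as bait in pull-down assays.

Beta-arrestin 2 is an adaptor protein that binds activated, phosphorylated G protein-coupled receptors and mediates their desensitisation, internalisation and downstream signalling. The associated publication concerns activation-dependent conformational changes in beta-arrestin 2, consistent with this construct serving as a source of purified recombinant protein for in vitro biochemical and structural analysis.
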