>Addgene plasmid #36919 | GST-beta-arrestin2 | addgene partial sequence | sequence record 47274 | pGEX-3 5'-CCGGGAGCTGCATGTGTCAGAGG-3'
TCGTCAGTCAGTCACGATGCGGCCGCGCAGAACTGGTCATCACAGTCGTCATCCTTCATCCCCTTCAGCC
GAAGCCTCGCAAAGTCCTCAAACACGATGTCGTCGTCTGTGGCATAGTTGGTATCGAATTCAATGAGGTT
GGTATCCACAGGGATGTCTATTTCCCGGGGGGCTGACTGGGGTCGGGGAAGGGTGATGTGGTCGTGGGGC
TTGGGGTGCATTAGGACGAAAGGTAGCTCCACGGAGACATCCCCGCCTCGAGACACCACCAGCTTCACCT
TGACCCTGTAGGATACTAGGATTCCCAGCACCTCCTTGTTGGCTCCCTCCTTCACAATGGTGCTGGAAGC
CAGGTTGGTGTCTTCGTGCTTGAGTTGCCCATCAAGGGCAAGGCCACGCTTCTCTCGGTTGTCACTGAGC
AGCGGGGTTATGGTGTACACCTTGCAGAATGTGGAACTGGGAGACACCTGGTCATCTTGTTCAAGCTGAG
CCACAGGACACTTGTACTGCGCGGTGCTGAAGAGGCAAATGTCGGCATACTGTCTCACAGACACTCTGAT
CTTCTTGACGGTCTTGGCAGAATTGTTGGTGACGTGGACGTTGACATTGAGGGGTTCCCCATGGTAGTAC
AGCTCTTTGTCCAGGGAAGCCTCTAGGTGCAGGGACCTCCGGTCAGACATGAGGAAGTGGCGTGTGGTTT
CAGCTGATGGCTGGGGGCCGGGTGTCTCAGGAGCAAACTGTACCTTTCTGATGATAAGCCGCACGGAGTT
CCTTTTGTGGC
